Addgene plasmid #174913: pMSR:MSMEG_0777:Dendra
Purpose: C-term fluorescent fusion
Depositing lab: Keith Derbyshire & Joseph Wade. Depositing organization: Wadsworth Center, New York State Department of Health. Publication: A Mycobacterial Systems Resource for the Research Community. Judd JA, Canestrari J, Clark R, Joseph A, Lapierre P, Lasek-Nesselquist E, Mir M, Palumbo M, Smith C, Stone M, Upadhyay A, Wirth SE, Dedrick RM, Meier CG, Russell DA, Dills A, Dove E, Kester J, Wolf ID, Zhu J, Rubin ER, Fortune S, Hatfull GF, Gray TA, Wade JT, Derbyshire KM. mBio. 2021 Mar 2;12(2). pii: mBio.02401-20. doi: 10.1128/mBio.02401-20. PubMed 33653882.
Backbone
  Vector backbone: pMSR:Dendra
  Vector type: Bacterial Expression ; Integrating Mycobacterial Expression Vector attL5. T7 expression in E. coli
Growth in bacteria
  Bacterial resistance: Apramycin, 25 μg/mL
  Growth temperature: 37°C
  Growth strain: DH5alpha
  Copy number: High Copy
Gene/Insert
  Gene/Insert name: MSMEG_0777
  Species: M. smegmatis
  Promoter: pmycTetO
  Tag / fusion protein: Gly-Ala Linker/Dendra2/1x Flag Tag (C terminal on insert)
  Cloning method: Ligation Independent Cloning
  Sequencing primers: 5′ TGATAGAGTTTGTCCTCCCTATCAG; 3′ TCCATATGCACCTTGACACG
Resource information
  A portion of this plasmid was derived from a plasmid made by: CP000480.1
Terms and licenses: Academic/Nonprofit Terms; Industry Terms: Not Available to Industry
Depositor comments: 5' cloning site: AseI (destroyed), 3' cloning site: HindIII (not destroyed)
How to cite: pMSR:MSMEG_0777:Dendra was a gift from Keith Derbyshire & Joseph Wade (Addgene plasmid # 174913 ; http://n2t.net/addgene:174913 ; RRID:Addgene_174913)
