[The description below was written by a language model from this plasmid's Addgene catalogue record and pLannotate feature annotations shown in this document.]
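Description:
pMSR:MSMEG_0777:Dendra is an integrating mycobacterial expression vector built on the pMSR:Dendra backbone, and it can also be used for T7-driven expression in E. coli. In E. coli it replicates from a high-copy ColE1/pUC-type origin and is selected with apramycin through the aac(3)IV acetyltransferase gene. It has no mycobacterial replication origin in the annotated features. Instead it carries the mycobacteriophage L5 integrase gene, which spans the numbering origin of the circular map, next to a fragment of the neighbouring L5 gene 32. This arrangement is consistent with site-specific, single-copy insertion at the chromosomal L5 attachment site of the host.

The payload is the M. smegmatis open reading frame MSMEG_0777, inserted by ligation-independent cloning. The annotation identifies it as fgd, the coenzyme F420-dependent glucose-6-phosphate dehydrogenase linked to oxidative stress resistance. Its C terminus is fused through a Gly-Ala linker to Dendra2, a green fluorescent protein that can be photoconverted, followed by a single FLAG epitope. Transcription in mycobacteria comes from the pmycTetO promoter. The two short hits labelled as "tight TRE" fragments most likely mark its tet operator sequences, not a mammalian promoter, and they imply tetracycline-repressor-responsive control. A T7 promoter sits just upstream of the coding sequence and a partial T7 terminator lies downstream, which supports expression in T7 polymerase E. coli strains.

The plasmid belongs to a systematic mycobacterial resource of tagged genes. Its stated purpose is a C-terminal fluorescent fusion, which suits localisation imaging, and the FLAG tag offers a handle for immunodetection or purification.
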