Features (pLannotate 1.2.2; 14 found; start..end, strand, type, name):
    333..437     -  CDS            32 (fragment): VG32_BPML5 - Protein predicted: Swiss-Prot protein existence level 4. From Mycobacterium phage L5 (Mycobacteriophage L5).
    493..597     +  CDS            Y4104_STRCO (fragment): Protein inferred from homology: Swiss-Prot protein existence level 3. From Streptomyces coelicolor (strain ATCC BAA-471 / A3(2) / M145).
    655..674     +  promoter       tight TRE promoter (fragment): Tet-responsive promoter PTight, consisting of seven tet operator sequences followed by the minimal CMV promoter
    681..698     +  promoter       tight TRE promoter (fragment): Tet-responsive promoter PTight, consisting of seven tet operator sequences followed by the minimal CMV promoter
    712..730     +  promoter       T7 promoter: promoter for bacteriophage T7 RNA polymerase
    746..1753    +  CDS            fgd: FGD_MYCS2 - Also known as fgd1. Experimental evidence at protein level: Swiss-Prot protein existence level 1. Catalyzes the coenzyme F420-dependent oxidation of glucose 6- phosphate (G6P) to 6-phosphogluconolactone. Appears to have a role in resistance to oxidative stress, via its consumption of G6P that serves as a source of reducing power to combat oxidative stress in mycobacteria. Cannot use NAD, NADP, FAD or FMN instead of coenzyme F420 as an electron acceptor. Exhibits nearly no activity with D-mannose-6- phosphate or D-fructose-6-phosphate as substrate. From Mycolicibacterium smegmatis (
   1775..2461    +  CDS            Dendra2: Dendra2 is a photoconvertible green fluorescent protein published in 2006, derived from Dendronephthya sp.. It has high acid sensitivity.
   2501..2521    +  CDS            FLAG (fragment): FLAG® epitope tag, followed by an enterokinase cleavage site
   2530..2572    +  terminator     T7 terminator (fragment): transcription terminator for bacteriophage T7 RNA polymerase
   2778..3578    +  CDS            ApmR: aminoglycoside 3-N-acetyltransferase type IV ; aac(3)IV; confers resistance to apramycin (Paget and Davies, 1996)
   3645..3662    -  misc_feature   MCS (fragment): pBluescript multiple cloning site
   3703..4291    +  rep_origin     ori: high-copy-number ColE1/pMB1/pBR322/pUC origin of replication
   4459..4487    +  misc_feature   MCS (fragment): pUC18/19 multiple cloning site
   5047..271     +  CDS            33 (across the origin): VINT_BPML5 - Also known as int. Protein inferred from homology: Swiss-Prot protein existence level 3. Integrase is necessary for integration of the phage into the host genome by site-specific recombination. From Mycobacterium phage L5 (Mycobacteriophage L5).
>Addgene plasmid #174913 | pMSR:MSMEG_0777:Dendra | addgene full sequence | sequence record 345462 | Addgene NGS Result
GGTGACCACGACGCAGGGCAACCGGCTGTCGAAGTCCGCGTTCACCAAGTCGCTGAAGCGTGGCTACGCC
AAGATCGGTCGGCCGGAACTCCGCATCCACGACCTCCGCGCTGTCGGCGCTACGTTCGCCGCTCAGGCAG
GTGCGACGACCAAGGAGCTGATGGCCCGTCTCGGTCACACGACTCCTAGGATGGCGATGAAGTACCAGAT
GGCGTCTGAGGCCCGCGACGAGGCTATCGCTGAGGCGATGTCCAAGCTGGCCAAGACCTCCTGAAACGCA
AAAAGCCCCCCTCCCAAGGACACTGAGTCCTAAAGAGGGGGGTTTCTTGTCAGTACGCGAAGAACCACGC
CTGGCCGCGAGCGCCAGCACCGCCGCTCTGTGCGGAGACCTGGGCACCAGCCCCGCCGCCGCCAGGAGCA
TTGCCGTTCCCGCCAGAAATCTAGACGGTGACCACAACGCGCCCGCTTTGATCGGGGACGTCGAAATATT
GGATCGTCGGCACCGTCACGGCCGTGGGAGGCGGCACGATCCGCGACGTGATGATCGGCCGCATCCCCAC
GGTGCTGCGCAGTGAGCTCTACGCCATCCCGGCGTTGATCTGTGCGTTCGCACGCACAGGCCCGGTGTGA
GAAGGGTCTCTGACGAGCGGGAGAACTCCCTATCAGTGATAGAGTTTGTCCTCCCTATCAGTGATAGATA
GGCTTAAGGAGTAATACGACTCACTATAGGGAGAAGGAGGCCATTATGGCTGAATTGAAGCTAGGTTACA
AGGCATCTGCGGAGCAGTTTGCTCCTCGCGAGTTGGTCGAGTTGGCGGTTTTGGCCGAGTCGGCAGGTAT
GGACAGTGCGACTGTCAGTGATCATTTCCAGCCGTGGCGTCACGAAGGTGGGCATGCGCCGTTCTCGCTG
GCGTGGATGACCGCGGTGGGCGAGCGCACCAAGAACCTGGTGCTGGGGACGTCGGTGCTGACGCCGACGT
TCCGGTACAACCCGGCGGTGATCGCCCAGGCGTTCGCGACGATGGGATGTCTGTATCCGGGGCGGATCTT
CCTCGGTGTGGGCACCGGTGAGGCGCTCAACGAGATCGCGACCGGGTATGCCGGCGAGTGGCCGGAGTTC
AAGGAGCGGTTCGCGCGGCTACGCGAATCGGTGCGGTTGATGCGTGAGCTGTGGCTGGGGGACCGGGTCG
ATTTCGACGGCGAGTACTACCGCACCAAGGGCGCGTCGATCTATGACGTGCCCGAGGGTGGCATCCCGGT
GTACATCGCCGCGGGTGGTCCGGTGGTGGCCAAGTACGCCGGCCGTGCCGGTGACGGGTTCATCTGCACC
TCGGGCAAGGGTGAGGAGCTCTATGCCGAGAAGCTGATCCCGGCGGTCAAGGAGGGTGCTGCGGCCGCCG
ATCGCGACGCCGACGCGATCGACCGGATGATCGAGATCAAGATCTCCTATGACACCGATCCCGAGTTGGC
GCTGGAGAACACCCGGTTCTGGGCGCCGCTGTCGTTGACCGCCGAGCAGAAGCATTCGATCGACGATCCG
ATCGAGATGGAGAAGGCTGCCGACGCGTTGCCCATCGAGCAGGTCGCCAAGCGCTGGATCGTCGCGTCGG
ACCCCGACGAGGCGGTCGAGAAGGTCGGCCAGTACGTCAAGTGGGGGCTGAACCACCTGGTGTTCCACGC
CCCGGGCCATGACCAGCGTCGATTCCTCGAGCTGTTCAAACGCGATCTGGAACCGCGGTTGCGCAAGCTG
GCCAAGCTTGGTGCGGCCGCGGGCAACACGCCTGGCATCAATCTGATCAAGGAGGACATGCGTGTCAAGG
TGCATATGGAGGGCAACGTGAACGGTCACGCCTTCGTGATCGAGGGGGAGGGTAAGGGTAAGCCTTACGA
AGGGACCCAGACCGCCAACCTCACCGTCAAGGAGGGCGCCCCTCTCCCATTCTCGTACGATATCCTCACT
ACCGCGGTGCATTACGGGAACCGCGTGTTCACCAAGTACCCCGAGGATATCCCTGACTACTTCAAGCAGA
GCTTCCCGGAGGGATACTCCTGGGAGCGGACGATGACCTTCGAAGACAAGGGTATCTGTACGATCCGCAG
CGACATCTCGCTGGAAGGGGACTGTTTCTTCCAGAACGTCCGTTTCAAGGGGACCAACTTTCCGCCGAAC
GGCCCGGTCATGCAGAAGAAGACCCTCAAGTGGGAGCCGAGCACGGAGAAGCTGCACGTTCGGGACGGCC
TCCTGGTCGGCAACATCAACATGGCGCTGCTGCTGGAAGGCGGCGGCCACTACCTATGCGACTTCAAGAC
CACGTACAAAGCGAAGAAGGTCGTCCAGCTGCCCGACGCGCACTTCGTGGACCACCGCATCGAAATCCTG
GGGAACGATTCGGACTACAACAAGGTCAAGTTGTACGAGCACGCTGTGGCACGCTATAGCCCGCTCCCGT
CGCAGGTCTGGTTCGAAGGCGGCGGCGGGGAGAACCTGTATTTCCAGGACTACAAGGACGACGACGACAA
GTGATTTAAATAACCCCTTGGGGCCTCTAAACGGGTCTTGAGGGGTTTTTTGTTAACTAGCGTACGATCG
AATTCCTGCAGCTCACGGTAACTGATGCCGTATTTGCAGTACCAGCGTACGGCCCACAGAATGATGTCAC
GCTGAAAATGCCGGCCTTTGAATGGGTTCATGTGCAGCTCCATCAGCAAAAGGGGATGATAAGTTTATCA
CCACCGACTATTTGCAACAGTGCCGTTGATCGTGCTATGATCGACTGATGTCATCAGCGGTGGAGTGCAA
TGTCGTGCAATACGAATGGCGAAAAGCCGAGCTCATCGGTCAGCTTCTCAACCTTGGGGTTACCCCCGGC
GGTGTGCTGCTGGTCCACAGCTCCTTCCGTAGCGTCCGGCCCCTCGAAGATGGGCCACTTGGACTGATCG
AGGCCCTGCGTGCTACGCTGGGTCCGGGAGGGACGCTCGTCATGCCCTCGTGGTCAGGTCTGGACGACGA
GCCGTTCGATCCTGCCACGTCGCCCGTTACACCGGACCTTGGAGTTGTCTCTGACACATTCTGGCGCCTG
CCAAATGTAAAGCGCAGCGCCCATCCATTTGCCTTTGCGGCAGCGGGGCCACAGGCAGAGCAGATCATCT
CTGATCCATTGCCCCTGCCACCTTACTCGCCTGCAAGCCCGGTCGCCCGTGTCCATGAACTCGATGGGCA
GGTACTTCTCCTCGGCGTGGGACACGATGCCAACACGACGCTGCATCTTGCCGAGTTGATGGCAAAGGTT
CCCTATGGGGTGCCGAGACACTGCACCATTCTTCAGGATGGCAAGTTGGTACGCGTCGATTATCTCGAGA
ATGACCACTGCTGTGAGCGCTTTGCCTTGGCGGACAGGTGGCTCAAGGAGAAGAGCCTTCAGAAGGAAGG
TCCAGTCGGTCATGCCTTTGCTCGGTTGATCCGCTCCCGCGACATTGTGGCGACAGCCCTGGGTCAACTG
GGCCGAGATCCGTTGATCTTCCTGCATCCGCCAGAGGCGGGATGCGAAGAATGCGATGCCGCTCGCCAGT
CGATTGGCTGAGCTCATGAGCGGAGAACGAGATGACGTTGGAGGGGCAAGGTCGCGCTGATTGCTGGGGC
AACACGGGGGATCCACTAGTTCCATGAGCGTCAGACCCCGTAGAAAAGATCAAAGGATCTTCTTGAGATC
CTTTTTTTCTGCGCGTAATCTGCTGCTTGCAAACAAAAAAACCACCGCTACCAGCGGTGGTTTGTTTGCC
GGATCAAGAGCTACCAACTCTTTTTCCGAAGGTAACTGGCTTCAGCAGAGCGCAGATACCAAATACTGTC
CTTCTAGTGTAGCCGTAGTTAGGCCACCACTTCAAGAACTCTGTAGCACCGCCTACATACCTCGCTCTGC
TAATCCTGTTACCAGTGGCTGCTGCCAGTGGCGATAAGTCGTGTCTTACCGGGTTGGACTCAAGACGATA
GTTACCGGATAAGGCGCAGCGGTCGGGCTGAACGGGGGGTTCGTGCACACAGCCCAGCTTGGAGCGAACG
ACCTACACCGAACTGAGATACCTACAGCGTGAGCTATGAGAAAGCGCCACGCTTCCCGAGGGGAGAAAGG
CGGACAGGTATCCGGTAAGCGGCAGGGTCGGAACAGGAGAGCGCACGAGGGAGCTTCCAGGGGGAAACGC
CTGGTATCTTTATAGTCCTGTCGGGTTTCGCCACCTCTGACTTGAGCGTCGATTTTTGTGATGCTCGTCA
GGGGGGCGGAGCCTATGGAAAAACGCCAGCAACGCGGCCTTTTTACGGTTCCTGGCCTTTTGCTGGCCTT
TTGCTCACATGTTCTTTCCTGCGTTATCCCCTGATTCTGTGGATAACCGTATTACCGCCTTTGAGTGAGC
TGATACCGCTCGCCGCAGCCGAACGACCGAGCGCAACGCGTGCGGCCGCGGTACCCGGGGATCCTCTAGA
GTCGACCACCAAGGGCACCATCTCTGCTTGGGCCACCCCGTTGGCCGCAGCCAGCTCGCTGAGAGCCGTG
AACGACAGGGCGAACGCCAGCCCGCCGACGGCGAGGGTTCCGACCGCTGCAACTCCCGGTGCAACCTTGT
CCCGGTCTATTCTCTTCACTGCACCAGCTCCAATCTGGTGTGAATGCCCCTCGTCTGTTCGCGCAGGCGG
GGGGCTCTATTCGTTTGTCAGCATCGAAAGTAGCCAGATCAGGGATGCGTTGCAACCGCGTATGCCCAGG
TCAGAAGAGTCGCACAAGAGTTGCAGACCCCTGGAAAGAAAAATGGCCAGAGGGCGAAAACACCCTCTGA
CCAGCGGAGCGGGCGACGGGAATCGAACCCGCGTAGCTAGTTTGGAAGAATGGGTGTCTGCCGACCACAT
ATGGGCCGGTCAAGATAGGTTTTTACCCCCTCTCGGCTGCATCCTCTAAGTGGAAAGAAATTGCAGGTCG
TAGAAGCGCGTTGAAGCCTGAGAGTTGCACAGGAGTTGCAACCCGGTAGCCTTGTTCACGACGAGAGGAG
ACCTAGTTGGCACGTCGCGGATGGGGATCGCTGAAGACTCAGCGCAGCGGGAGGATCCAAGCCTCATACG
TCAACCCGCAGGACGGTGTGAGGTACTACGCGCTGCAGACCTACGACAACAAGATGGACGCCGAAGCCTG
GCTCGCGGGCGAGAAGCGGCTCATCGAGATGGAGACCTGGACCCCTCCACAGGACCGGGCGAAGAAGGCA
GCCGCCAGCGCCATCACGCTGGAGGAGTACACCCGGAAGTGGCTCGTGGAGCGCGACCTCGCAGACGGCA
CCAGGGATCTGTACAGCGGGCACGCGGAGCGCCGCATCTACCCGGTGCTAGGTGAAGTGGCGGTCACAGA
GATGACGCCAGCTCTGGTGCGTGCGTGGTGGGCCGGGATGGGTAGGAAGCACCCGACTGCCCGCCGGCAT
GCCTACAACGTCCTCCGGGCGGTGATGAACACAGCGGTCGAGGACAAGCTGATCGCAGAGAACCCGTGCC
GGATCGAGCAGAAGGCAGCCGATGAGCGCGACGTAGAGGCGCTGACGCCTGAGGAGCTGGACATCGTCGC
CGCTGAGATCTTCGAGCACTACCGGATCGCGGCATACATCCTGGCGTGGACGAGCCTCCGGTTCGGAGAG
CTGATCGAGCTTCGCCGCAAGGACATCGTGGACGACGGCATGACGATGAAGCTCCGGGTGCGCCGTGGCG
CTTCCCGCGTGGGGAACAAGATCGTCGTTGGCAACGCCAAGACCGTCCGGTCGAAGCGTCCTGTGACGGT
TCCGCCTCACGTCGCGGAGATGATCCGAGCGCACATGAAGGACCGTACGAAGATGAACAAGGGCCCCGAG
GCATTCCT
