>Addgene plasmid #174913 | pMSR:MSMEG_0777:Dendra | depositor partial sequence | sequence record 339307 | partial
ATGGCTGAATTGAAGCTAGGTTACAAGGCATCTGCGGAGCAGTTTGCTCCTCGCGAGTTGGTCGAGTTGG
CGGTTTTGGCCGAGTCGGCAGGTATGGACAGTGCGACTGTCAGTGATCATTTCCAGCCGTGGCGTCACGA
AGGTGGGCATGCGCCGTTCTCGCTGGCGTGGATGACCGCGGTGGGCGAGCGCACCAAGAACCTGGTGCTG
GGGACGTCGGTGCTGACGCCGACGTTCCGGTACAACCCGGCGGTGATCGCCCAGGCGTTCGCGACGATGG
GATGTCTGTATCCGGGGCGGATCTTCCTCGGTGTGGGCACCGGTGAGGCGCTCAACGAGATCGCGACCGG
GTATGCCGGCGAGTGGCCGGAGTTCAAGGAGCGGTTCGCGCGGCTACGCGAATCGGTGCGGTTGATGCGT
GAGCTGTGGCTGGGGGACCGGGTCGATTTCGACGGCGAGTACTACCGCACCAAGGGCGCGTCGATCTATG
ACGTGCCCGAGGGTGGCATCCCGGTGTACATCGCCGCGGGTGGTCCGGTGGTGGCCAAGTACGCCGGCCG
TGCCGGTGACGGGTTCATCTGCACCTCGGGCAAGGGTGAGGAGCTCTATGCCGAGAAGCTGATCCCGGCG
GTCAAGGAGGGTGCTGCGGCCGCCGATCGCGACGCCGACGCGATCGACCGGATGATCGAGATCAAGATCT
CCTATGACACCGATCCCGAGTTGGCGCTGGAGAACACCCGGTTCTGGGCGCCGCTGTCGTTGACCGCCGA
GCAGAAGCATTCGATCGACGATCCGATCGAGATGGAGAAGGCTGCCGACGCGTTGCCCATCGAGCAGGTC
GCCAAGCGCTGGATCGTCGCGTCGGACCCCGACGAGGCGGTCGAGAAGGTCGGCCAGTACGTCAAGTGGG
GGCTGAACCACCTGGTGTTCCACGCCCCGGGCCATGACCAGCGTCGATTCCTCGAGCTGTTCAAACGCGA
TCTGGAACCGCGGTTGCGCAAGCTGGCC
